>Addgene plasmid #26684 | YCplac22-ENT2 | addgene partial sequence | sequence record 32921 | 26684 with M13pUC-rev
TTTTACTTATGAAGGTCATTAGCCCATGTTTGAAACCGTGTGTTACATGGCTCAAATTCCACGGTCCGAT
AACGCCGACCCCGAGCAGGTGCAAATGGCCAGGCGGTATCGCCAATGATCCGTTTATCTAAAGATAGATA
GATGGCCGAACGTGGACTGCCTCTATGGGTACAATAACATATGCACATGGCAACGGGTCTTGGTGCTCAA
TCGACGGGCACATACACCCTGACTTTCCCCATCATACGACGATGCTCTAGTAAACTTGCACCCGCACCTG
TTAGATAAACAAGTGCGCCCAAGATCACAATACCGAAGGGGCGATATCACCACTCAGTATTCTACAGTCG
AGCATAGCGTAGTCTGGCAGTATCCCGCACGATCCATTGTATTGTTTGTCCAAACCGCATTTTATGTGTA
ACGATTAATCGTATATACATGGCCTACAAGAAATTACCCTGCGGCGAAGGGTGAAAAAAAAAGTAGTGGA
AACTAAAGAAAGAAGAGTTTAGTTACGGACCCTTTCAAGGATTGACACACTCCCAATATTTTGCTACATT
ATTGACCTTTGTTGAAGGAGGCGTTCGTTTATTTAATTATTTTGTTCTGTTTTGCCTACAACTGCGAATA
CGCTCACATTCTAGTTTGACCTTCACAAATTCTTATCATCTTCTTTTGTTTATTTTGACACACCCCTATT
AAGTGTATTTGTTTTGTAAGTAATGTCTAAGCAGTTTGTTCGTTCTGCAAAGAACATGATGAAGGGCTAC
TCATCCACACAAGTGCTTGTGAGAGATGCCACGGCGAACGACTCGAGGACTCCATCGATAGACACTCTCG
ACGATTTGGCACAGAGATCTTACGATT
