[The description below was written by a language model from this plasmid's Addgene catalogue record.]
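Description:
YCplac22-ENT2 is a yeast–E. coli shuttle plasmid built on the YCplac22 backbone (about 4.9 kb without insert) and classed as a yeast expression vector. In Saccharomyces cerevisiae it is maintained as a centromeric plasmid through CEN4 and ARS1. The ARS supplies an origin of replication, and the centromere sequence promotes stable segregation at low copy, typically one or a few copies per cell. The TRP1 auxotrophic marker allows selection in trp1 mutant host strains on medium lacking tryptophan. In E. coli the plasmid replicates from a bacterial ori and is selected by ampicillin resistance; the record lists its bacterial copy number as unknown.

The insert is ENT2 (YLR206W) from budding yeast, which encodes one of the yeast epsins, endocytic adaptor proteins that carry ubiquitin-binding domains. The fragment was cloned into a single XbaI site that is preserved on both sides, so it can be released again with that enzyme, although the record does not state its orientation. It lies within a polylinker flanked by the standard M13/pUC forward and reverse sequencing primer sites. The record does not state the insert size, any epitope tag or mutation, or which promoter drives expression, so it is unclear whether the fragment carries the native ENT2 regulatory sequences.

The associated study examined the role of the epsin and Ede1 ubiquitin-binding domains during receptor internalization. In that context the plasmid would most plausibly supply ENT2 at low copy in yeast, for example for complementation or as a wild-type reference in endocytosis experiments, though the record does not describe its specific use.
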