Addgene plasmid #26684: YCplac22-ENT2
Depositing lab: Linda Hicke. Depositing organization: Northwestern University. Publication: The function of yeast epsin and Ede1 ubiquitin-binding domains during receptor internalization. Dores MR, Schnell JD, Maldonado-Baez L, Wendland B, Hicke L. Traffic. 2010 Jan . 11(1):151-60. 10.1111/j.1600-0854.2009.01003.x PubMed 19903324.
Backbone
  Vector backbone: YCplac22
  Backbone size w/o insert (bp): 4854
  Vector type: Yeast Expression
  Selectable markers: TRP1
Growth in bacteria
  Bacterial resistance: Ampicillin, 100 μg/mL
  Growth temperature: 37°C
  Growth strain: DH5alpha
  Copy number: Unknown
Gene/Insert
  Gene/Insert name: ENT2
  Species: S. cerevisiae (budding yeast)
  Entrez Gene: ENT2 (a.k.a. YLR206W)
  Cloning method: Restriction Enzyme; 5′ cloning site XbaI (not destroyed); 3′ cloning site XbaI (not destroyed)
  Sequencing primers: 5′ M13_puc_Rev; 3′ M13_puc_Fwd
Terms and licenses: Academic/Nonprofit Terms; Industry Terms: Not Available to Industry
Depositor comments: Yeast Replication: CEN4 ARS1 E.coli Replication: ori
How to cite: YCplac22-ENT2 was a gift from Linda Hicke (Addgene plasmid # 26684 ; http://n2t.net/addgene:26684 ; RRID:Addgene_26684)
